>Addgene plasmid #184326 | pcDNA3-NES-YFP-CCTd | addgene full sequence | sequence record 363599 | Addgene NGS Result
GAAGATCCTTTGATCTTTTCTACGGGGTCTGACGCTCAGTGGAACGAAAACTCACGTTAAGGGATTTTGG
TCATGAGATTATCAAAAAGGATCTTCACCTAGATCCTTTTAAATTAAAAATGAAGTTTTAAATCAATCTA
AAGTATATATGAGTAAACTTGGTCTGACAGTTACCAATGCTTAATCAGTGAGGCACCTATCTCAGCGATC
TGTCTATTTCGTTCATCCATAGTTGCCTGACTCCCCGTCGTGTAGATAACTACGATACGGGAGGGCTTAC
CATCTGGCCCCAGTGCTGCAATGATACCGCGAGACCCACGCTCACCGGCTCCAGATTTATCAGCAATAAA
CCAGCCAGCCGGAAGGGCCGAGCGCAGAAGTGGTCCTGCAACTTTATCCGCCTCCATCCAGTCTATTAAT
TGTTGCCGGGAAGCTAGAGTAAGTAGTTCGCCAGTTAATAGTTTGCGCAACGTTGTTGCCATTGCTACAG
GCATCGTGGTGTCACGCTCGTCGTTTGGTATGGCTTCATTCAGCTCCGGTTCCCAACGATCAAGGCGAGT
TACATGATCCCCCATGTTGTGCAAAAAAGCGGTTAGCTCCTTCGGTCCTCCGATCGTTGTCAGAAGTAAG
TTGGCCGCAGTGTTATCACTCATGGTTATGGCAGCACTGCATAATTCTCTTACTGTCATGCCATCCGTAA
GATGCTTTTCTGTGACTGGTGAGTACTCAACCAAGTCATTCTGAGAATAGTGTATGCGGCGACCGAGTTG
CTCTTGCCCGGCGTCAATACGGGATAATACCGCGCCACATAGCAGAACTTTAAAAGTGCTCATCATTGGA
AAACGTTCTTCGGGGCGAAAACTCTCAAGGATCTTACCGCTGTTGAGATCCAGTTCGATGTAACCCACTC
GTGCACCCAACTGATCTTCAGCATCTTTTACTTTCACCAGCGTTTCTGGGTGAGCAAAAACAGGAAGGCA
AAATGCCGCAAAAAAGGGAATAAGGGCGACACGGAAATGTTGAATACTCATACTCTTCCTTTTTCAATAT
TATTGAAGCATTTATCAGGGTTATTGTCTCATGAGCGGATACATATTTGAATGTATTTAGAAAAATAAAC
AAATAGGGGTTCCGCGCACATTTCCCCGAAAAGTGCCACCTGACGTCGACGGATCGGGAGATCTCCCGAT
CCCCTATGGTGCACTCTCAGTACAATCTGCTCTGATGCCGCATAGTTAAGCCAGTATCTGCTCCCTGCTT
GTGTGTTGGAGGTCGCTGAGTAGTGCGCGAGCAAAATTTAAGCTACAACAAGGCAAGGCTTGACCGACAA
TTGCATGAAGAATCTGCTTAGGGTTAGGCGTTTTGCGCTGCTTCGCGATGTACGGGCCAGATATACGCGT
TGACATTGATTATTGACTAGTTATTAATAGTAATCAATTACGGGGTCATTAGTTCATAGCCCATATATGG
AGTTCCGCGTTACATAACTTACGGTAAATGGCCCGCCTGGCTGACCGCCCAACGACCCCCGCCCATTGAC
GTCAATAATGACGTATGTTCCCATAGTAACGCCAATAGGGACTTTCCATTGACGTCAATGGGTGGAGTAT
TTACGGTAAACTGCCCACTTGGCAGTACATCAAGTGTATCATATGCCAAGTACGCCCCCTATTGACGTCA
ATGACGGTAAATGGCCCGCCTGGCATTATGCCCAGTACATGACCTTATGGGACTTTCCTACTTGGCAGTA
CATCTACGTATTAGTCATCGCTATTACCATGGTGATGCGGTTTTGGCAGTACATCAATGGGCGTGGATAG
CGGTTTGACTCACGGGGATTTCCAAGTCTCCACCCCATTGACGTCAATGGGAGTTTGTTTTGGCACCAAA
ATCAACGGGACTTTCCAAAATGTCGTAACAACTCCGCCCCATTGACGCAAATGGGCGGTAGGCGTGTACG
GTGGGAGGTCTATATAAGCAGAGCTCTCTGGCTAACTAGAGAACCCACTGCTTACTGGCTTATCGAAATT
AATACGACTCACTATAGGGAGACCCAAGCTTGGTACCGCCACCATGCTTGCTCTTAAGTTGGCTGGACTT
GATATTGGTTCTATGGTGAGCAAGGGCGAGGAGCTGTTCACCGGGGTGGTGCCCATCCTGGTCGAGCTGG
ACGGCGACGTAAACGGCCACAAGTTCAGCGTGTCCGGCGAGGGCGAGGGCGATGCCACCTACGGCAAGCT
GACCCTGAAGTTCATCTGCACCACCGGCAAGCTGCCCGTGCCCTGGCCCACCCTCGTGACCACCTTCGGC
TACGGCGTGCAGTGCTTCGCCCGCTACCCCGACCACATGAAGCAGCACGACTTCTTCAAGTCCGCCATGC
CCGAAGGCTACGTCCAGGAGCGCACCATCTTCTTCAAGGACGACGGCAACTACAAGACCCGCGCCGAGGT
GAAGTTCGAGGGCGACACCCTGGTGAACCGCATCGAGCTGAAGGGCATCGACTTCAAGGAGGACGGCAAC
ATCCTGGGGCACAAGCTGGAGTACAACTACAACAGCCACAACGTCTATATCATGGCCGACAAGCAGAAGA
ACGGCATCAAGGTGAACTTCAAGATCCGCCACAACATCGAGGACGGCAGCGTGCAGCTCGCCGACCACTA
CCAGCAGAACACCCCCATCGGCGACGGCCCCGTGCTGCTGCCCGACAACCACTACCTGAGCTACCAGTCC
GCCCTGAGCAAAGACCCCAACGAGAAGCGCGATCACATGGTCCTGCTGGAGTTCGTGACCGCCGCCGGGA
TCACTCTCGCGGCCGCTAATATGTCCAAAGCTGCCCATGGAAAGCGGCCCAGCATTGGGAACCTCGAGCA
TGTGTCTGAAAATGGGCATCATTCTTCCCACAAGCATGACCGGGAGCCTCAGAGAAGGTCCAGTGTGAAA
AGGTCCGACTCAGGAGATGAACAGCTCCCAACTATTTGCCGGGAAGACCCAGAGATACATGGCTATTTCA
GGGACCCCCACTGCTTGGGGGAGCAGGAGTATTTCAGTAGTGAGGAATGCTACGAGGATGACAGCTCGCC
CACCTGGAGCAGGCAAAACTATGGCTACTACAGCAGATACCCAGGCAGAAACATCGACTCTGAGAGGCCC
CGAGGCTACCATCATCCCCAAGGATTCTTGGAGGACGATGACTCGCCCGTTTGCTATGATTCACGGAGAT
CTCCAAGGAGACGCCTACTACCTCCCACCCCAGCATCCCACCGGAGATCCTCCTTCAACTTTGAGTGCCT
GCGCCGGCAGAGCAGCCAGGAAGAGGTCCCGTCGTCTCCCATCTTCCCCCATCGCACGGCCCTGCCTCTG
CATCTAATGCAGCAACAGATCATGGCAGTTGCCGGCCTAGATTCAAGTAAAGCCCAGAAGTACTCACCGA
GTCACTCGACCCGGTCGTGGGCCACCCCTCCAGCAACCCCTCCCTACCGGGACTGGACACCGTGCTACAC
CCCCCTGATCCAAGTGGAGCAGTCAGAGGCCCTGGACCAGGTGAACGGCAGCCTGCCGTCCCTGCACCGC
AGCTCCTGGTACACAGACGAGCCCGACATCTCCTACCGGACTTTCACACCAGCCAGCCTGACTGTCCCCA
GCAGCTTCCGGAACAAAAACAGCGACAAGCAGAGGAGTGCGGACAGCTTGGTGGAGGCAGTCCTGATATC
CGAAGGCTTGGGACGCTATGCAAGGGACCCAAAATTTGTGTCAGCAACAAAACACGAAATCGCTGATGCC
TGTGACCTCACCATCGACGAGATGGAGAGTGCAGCCAGCACCCTGCTTAATGGGAACGTGCGTCCCCGAG
CCAACGGGGATGTGGGCCCCCTCTCACACCGGCAGGACTATGAGCTACAGGACTTTGGTCCTGGCTACAG
CGACGAAGAGCCAGACCCTGGGAGGGATGAGGAGGACCTGGCGGATGAAATGATATGCATCACCACCTTG
TAATCTAGAGGGCCCTATTCTATAGTGTCACCTAAATGCTAGAGCTCGCTGATCAGCCTCGACTGTGCCT
TCTAGTTGCCAGCCATCTGTTGTTTGCCCCTCCCCCGTGCCTTCCTTGACCCTGGAAGGTGCCACTCCCA
CTGTCCTTTCCTAATAAAATGAGGAAATTGCATCGCATTGTCTGAGTAGGTGTCATTCTATTCTGGGGGG
TGGGGTGGGGCAGGACAGCAAGGGGGAGGATTGGGAAGACAATAGCAGGCATGCTGGGGATGCGGTGGGC
TCTATGGCTTCTGAGGCGGAAAGAACCAGCTGGGGCTCTAGGGGGTATCCCC
[124 nt withheld, positions 4323-4446]
C
[91 nt withheld, positions 4448-4538]
A
[49 nt withheld, positions 4540-4588]
CCTTTGACGTTGGAGTCCACGTTCTTT
[37 nt withheld, positions 4616-4652]
ACCCTATCTCGGTCTATTCTTTTGATTTATAAGGGATTTTGCCGATTTCGGCCTATTGGTTAAAAAATGA
GCTGATTTAACAAAAATTTAACGCGAATTAATTCTGTGGAATGTGTGTCAGTTAGGGTGTGGAAAGTCCC
CAGGCTCCCCAGCAGGCAGAAGTATGCAAAGCATGCATCTCAATTAGTCAGCAACCAGGTGTGGAAAGTC
CCCAGGCTCCCCAGCAGGCAGAAGTATGCAAAGCATGCATCTCAATTAGTCAGCAACCATAGTCCCGCCC
CTAACTCCGCCCATCCCGCCCCTAACTCCGCCCAGTTCCGCCCATTCTCCGCCCCATGGCTGACTAATTT
TTTTTATTTATGCAGAGGCCGAGGCCGCCTCTGCCTCTGAGCTATTCCAGAAGTAGTGAGGAGGCTTTTT
TGGAGGCCTAGGCTTTTGCAAAAAGCTCCCGGGAGCTTGTATATCCATTTTCGGATCTGATCAAGAGACA
GGATGAGGATCGTTTCGCATGATTGAACAAGATGGATTGCACGCAGGTTCTCCGGCCGCTTGGGTGGAGA
GGCTATTCGGCTATGACTGGGCACAACAGACAATCGGCTGCTCTGATGCCGCCGTGTTCCGGCTGTCAGC
GCAGGGGCGCCCGGTTCTTTTTGTCAAGACCGACCTGTCCGGTGCCCTGAATGAACTGCAGGACGAGGCA
GCGCGGCTATCGTGGCTGGCCACGACGGGCGTTCCTTGCGCAGCTGTGCTCGACGTTGTCACTGAAGCGG
GAAGGGACTGGCTGCTATTGGGCGAAGTGCCGGGGCAGGATCTCCTGTCATCTCACCTTGCTCCTGCCGA
GAAAGTATCCATCATGGCTGATGCAATGCGGCGGCTGCATACGCTTGATCCGGCTACCTGCCCATTCGAC
CACCAAGCGAAACATCGCATCGAGCGAGCACGTACTCGGATGGAAGCCGGTCTTGTCGATCAGGATGATC
TGGACGAAGAGCATCAGGGGCTCGCGCCAGCCGAACTGTTCGCCAGGCTCAAGGCGCGCATGCCCGACGG
CGAGGATCTCGTCGTGACCCATGGCGATGCCTGCTTGCCGAATATCATGGTGGAAAATGGCCGCTTTTCT
GGATTCATCGACTGTGGCCGGCTGGGTGTGGCGGACCGCTATCAGGACATAGCGTTGGCTACCCGTGATA
TTGCTGAAGAGCTTGGCGGCGAATGGGCTGACCGCTTCCTCGTGCTTTACGGTATCGCCGCTCCCGATTC
GCAGCGCATCGCCTTCTATCGCCTTCTTGACGAGTTCTTCTGAGCGGGACTCTGGGGTTCGAAATGACCG
ACCAAGCGACGCCCAACCTGCCATCACGAGATTTCGATTCCACCGCCGCCTTCTATGAAAGGTTGGGCTT
CGGAATCGTTTTCCGGGACGCCGGCTGGATGATCCTCCAGCGCGGGGATCTCATGCTGGAGTTCTTCGCC
CACCCCAACTTGTTTATTGCAGCTTATAATGGTTACAAATAAAGCAATAGCATCACAAATTTCACAAATA
AAGCATTTTTTTCACTGCATTCTAGTTGTGGTTTGTCCAAACTCATCAATGTATCTTATCATGTCTGTAT
ACCGTCGACCTCTAGCTAGAGCTTGGCGTAATCATGGTCATAGCTGTTTCCTGTGTGAAATTGTTATCCG
CTCACAATTCCACACAACATACGAGCCGGAAGCATAAAGTGTAAAGCCTGGGGTGCCTAATGAGTGAGCT
AACTCACATTAATTGCGTTGCGCTCACTGCCCGCTTTCCAGTCGGGAAACCTGTCGTGCCAGCTGCATTA
ATGAATCGGCCAACGCGCGGGGAGAGGCGGTTTGCGTATTGGGCGCTCTTCCGCTTCCTCGCTCACTGAC
TCGCTGCGCTCGGTCGTTCGGCTGCGGCGAGCGGTATCAGCTCACTCAAAGGCGGTAATACGGTTATCCA
CAGAATCAGGGGATAACGCAGGAAAGAACATGTGAGCAAAAGGCCAGCAAAAGGCCAGGAACCGTAAAAA
GGCCGCGTTGCTGGCGTTTTTCCATAGGCTCCGCCCCCCTGACGAGCATCACAAAAATCGACGCTCAAGT
CAGAGGTGGCGAAACCCGACAGGACTATAAAGATACCAGGCGTTTCCCCCTGGAAGCTCCCTCGTGCGCT
CTCCTGTTCCGACCCTGCCGCTTACCGGATACCTGTCCGCCTTTCTCCCTTCGGGAAGCGTGGCGCTTTC
TCATAGCTCACGCTGTAGGTATCTCAGTTCGGTGTAGGTCGTTCGCTCCAAGCTGGGCTGTGTGCACGAA
CCCCCCGTTCAGCCCGACCGCTGCGCCTTATCCGGTAACTATCGTCTTGAGTCCAACCCGGTAAGACACG
ACTTATCGCCACTGGCAGCAGCCACTGGTAACAGGATTAGCAGAGCGAGGTATGTAGGCGGTGCTACAGA
GTTCTTGAAGTGGTGGCCTAACTACGGCTACACTAGAAGAACAGTATTTGGTATCTGCGCTCTGCTGAAG
CCAGTTACCTTCGGAAAAAGAGTTGGTAGCTCTTGATCCGGCAAACAAACCACCGCTGGTAGCGGTGGTT
TTTTTGTTTGCAAGCAGCAGATTACGCGCAGAAAAAAAGGATCTCAA
Features (pLannotate 1.2.2; 22 found; start..end, strand, type, name):
    171..1031    -  CDS            AmpR: β-lactamase; bla; confers resistance to ampicillin, carbenicillin, and related antibiotics
   1032..1136    -  promoter       AmpR promoter: bla
   1195..1247    -  misc_feature   bom (fragment): basis of mobility region from pBR322
   1402..1781    +  enhancer       CMV enhancer: human cytomegalovirus immediate early enhancer
   1782..1985    +  promoter       CMV promoter: human cytomegalovirus (CMV) immediate early promoter
   1981..2014    +  LTR            5' LTR (truncated) (fragment): truncated 5' long terminal repeat (LTR) from HIV-1
   2030..2048    +  promoter       T7 promoter: promoter for bacteriophage T7 RNA polymerase
   2119..2802    +  CDS            (3-F)Tyr-EGFP: (3-F)Tyr-EGFP is a basic (constitutively fluorescent) green fluorescent protein published in 2004, derived from Aequorea victoria.
   2788..3990    +  CDS            CACNA1D (fragment): CAC1D_HUMAN - Also known as CACH3, CACN4, CACNL1A2, CCHL1A2. Experimental evidence at protein level: Swiss-Prot protein existence level 1. Voltage-sensitive calcium channels (VSCC) mediate the entry of calcium ions into excitable cells and are also involved in a variety of calcium-dependent processes, including muscle contraction, hormone or neurotransmitter release, gene expression, cell motility, cell division and cell death. The isoform alpha-1D gives rise to L-type calcium currents. Long-lasting (L-type) calcium channels belong to the 'high-voltage activated' (HVA) group. They are blocked
   4009..4027    -  promoter       SP6 promoter: promoter for bacteriophage SP6 RNA polymerase
   4053..4277    +  polyA_signal   bGH poly(A) signal: bovine growth hormone polyadenylation signal
   4281..4302    +  promoter       SV40 promoter (fragment): SV40 enhancer and early promoter
   4323..4751    +  rep_origin     f1 ori (sequence partly withheld): f1 bacteriophage origin of replication; arrow indicates direction of (+) strand synthesis
   4765..5094    +  promoter       SV40 promoter: SV40 enhancer and early promoter
   5161..5952    +  CDS            neo: KKA2_KLEPN - Also known as kan, nptII. Experimental evidence at protein level: Swiss-Prot protein existence level 1. Resistance to kanamycin, neomycin, paromomycin, ribostamycin, butirosin and gentamicin B. From Klebsiella pneumoniae.
   5976..6134    +  CDS            ble (fragment): BLE_KLEPN - Experimental evidence at protein level: Swiss-Prot protein existence level 1. Binding protein with a strong affinity to the bleomycin family of antibiotics. Binds to CL990; an antimitotic-antibiotic compound. From Klebsiella pneumoniae.
   6129..6250    +  polyA_signal   SV40 poly(A) signal: SV40 polyadenylation signal
   6323..6339    -  protein_bind   lac operator: The lac repressor binds to the lac operator to inhibit transcription in E. coli. This inhibition can be relieved by adding lactose or isopropyl-β-D-thiogalactopyranoside (IPTG). lac repressor encoded by lacI
   6347..6377    -  promoter       lac promoter: promoter for the E. coli lac operon
   6392..6413    -  protein_bind   CAP binding site: CAP binding activates transcription in the presence of cAMP. E. coli catabolite activator protein
   6426..6518    -  CDS            lacI (fragment): lac repressor; lacI; The lac repressor binds to the lac operator to inhibit transcription in E. coli. This inhibition can be relieved by adding lactose or isopropyl-β-D-thiogalactopyranoside (IPTG).
   6701..7289    -  rep_origin     ori: high-copy-number ColE1/pMB1/pBR322/pUC origin of replication
