[The description below was written by a language model from this plasmid's Addgene catalogue record and pLannotate feature annotations shown in this document.]
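Description:
pcDNA3-NES-YFP-CCTd is a mammalian expression plasmid of about 7.3 kb built on the pcDNA3 backbone. It is designed to produce a cytosol-restricted fluorescent fusion of CCTd, the cleaved carboxyl-terminal fragment of the human L-type calcium channel pore-forming subunit CaV1.3 (alpha-1D, gene CACNA1D). It is propagated in E. coli through a high-copy ColE1/pUC-type origin with ampicillin selection (β-lactamase under its own promoter). An f1 origin is also present, which allows single-stranded DNA production. For selection in mammalian cells, an SV40 early promoter drives a neomycin phosphotransferase gene followed by an SV40 polyadenylation signal, allowing G418 selection of stable transfectants.

The expression cassette uses the human cytomegalovirus immediate-early enhancer and promoter and ends in the bovine growth hormone polyadenylation signal. Flanking T7 and SP6 promoters are typical of the pcDNA3 polylinker. Within the cassette, the annotation detects an Aequorea GFP-family open reading frame, labelled as an EGFP derivative by the software but described in the catalogue as YFP. It is followed directly by a roughly 1.2 kb CACNA1D fragment corresponding to CCTd. The nuclear export signal (NES) named in the construct is not annotated separately. From the name it presumably lies at the N-terminus, upstream of the fluorescent protein, but the record does not state its identity, and the cloning sites are also unrecorded. Short hits to an HIV-1 LTR, ble and lacI appear to be small fragments or backbone remnants rather than functional elements.

The NES keeps the YFP-tagged peptide out of the nucleus. The construct can therefore be used to visualise and test the effects of specifically cytosolic CaV1 C-terminal peptides, studied in the associated work on how such peptides downregulate the coupling between calcium channel activity and neurite outgrowth.
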