Addgene plasmid #184326: pcDNA3-NES-YFP-CCTd
Purpose: Mammalian expression of the cytosolic localized YFP-CCTd(peptide of Cav1.3)
Depositing lab: Xiaodong Liu. Depositing organization: Beihang University. Publication: Cytosolic peptides encoding Ca(V)1 C-termini downregulate the calcium channel activity-neuritogenesis coupling. Yang Y, Yu Z, Geng J, Liu M, Liu N, Li P, Hong W, Yue S, Jiang H, Ge H, Qian F, Xiong W, Wang P, Song S, Li X, Fan Y, Liu X. Commun Biol. 2022 May 19;5(1):484. doi: 10.1038/s42003-022-03438-1. PubMed 35589958.
Backbone
  Vector backbone: pcDNA3
  Vector type: Mammalian Expression
Growth in bacteria
  Bacterial resistance: Ampicillin, 100 μg/mL
  Growth temperature: 37°C
  Growth strain: DH5alpha
  Copy number: Unknown
Gene/Insert
  Gene/Insert name: CCTd (alt name: cleaved carboxyl-terminal fragment from CaV1.3 pore-forming subunit a1D)
  Species: H. sapiens (human)
  Entrez Gene: CACNA1D (a.k.a. CACH3, CACN4, CACNL1A2, CCHL1A2, Cav1.3, PASNA, SANDD)
  Cloning method: Restriction Enzyme; 5′ cloning site Unknown (unknown if destroyed); 3′ cloning site Unknown (unknown if destroyed)
Terms and licenses: Academic/Nonprofit Terms; Industry Terms: Not Available to Industry
How to cite: pcDNA3-NES-YFP-CCTd was a gift from Xiaodong Liu (Addgene plasmid # 184326 ; http://n2t.net/addgene:184326 ; RRID:Addgene_184326)
